Addgene plasmid #172814: pLBT0180
Purpose: Level 1 module containing TP-CFP_P4 F
Depositing lab: Benjamin Field. Depositing organization: CNRS DR12, Delegation Provence et Corse. Publication: MoBiFC: development of a modular bimolecular fluorescence complementation toolkit for the analysis of chloroplast protein-protein interactions. Velay F, Soula M, Mehrez M, Belbachir C, D'Alessandro S, Laloi C, Crete P, Field B. Plant Methods. 2022 May 26;18(1):69. doi: 10.1186/s13007-022-00902-1. PubMed 35619173.
Backbone
  Vector backbone: pICH47761
  Backbone manufacturer: Engler et al. 2014
  Vector type: Synthetic Biology
Growth in bacteria
  Bacterial resistance: Ampicillin, 100 μg/mL
  Growth temperature: 37°C
  Growth strain: DH5alpha
  Copy number: High Copy
Gene/Insert
  Gene/Insert name: p35S-5UTMV-CTPSSU-CFP-3U+TER35S
  Species: A. thaliana (mustard weed)
  Cloning method: Restriction Enzyme; 5′ cloning site Unknown (unknown if destroyed)
Terms and licenses: Academic/Nonprofit Terms; Industry Terms: Not Available to Industry
Depositor comments: Please visit https://www.biorxiv.org/content/10.1101/2021.03.01.433373v1 for bioRxiv preprint.
How to cite: pLBT0180 was a gift from Benjamin Field (Addgene plasmid # 172814 ; http://n2t.net/addgene:172814 ; RRID:Addgene_172814)
