[The description below was written by a language model from this plasmid's Addgene catalogue record and pLannotate feature annotations shown in this document.]
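Description:
pLBT0180 is a Level 1 Golden Gate/MoClo module built in the pICH47761 acceptor backbone and forms part of the MoBiFC toolkit for bimolecular fluorescence complementation analysis of chloroplast protein-protein interactions. The 7,049 nt plasmid has the layout of a binary vector. Nopaline-type left and right T-DNA border repeats flank the payload region. The backbone carries a high-copy ColE1/pUC origin for propagation in E. coli, together with the broad-host-range incP oriV and its trfA replication initiator gene, which generally allow maintenance in Agrobacterium. Selection in bacteria is by ampicillin through the bla gene. A short tetR fragment is also annotated and appears to be a backbone remnant.

The payload is a single plant transcription unit, recorded as p35S-5UTMV-CTPSSU-CFP-3U+TER35S. A CaMV 35S promoter drives a fusion of a chloroplast transit peptide from the RuBisCO small subunit to ECFP, so that the cyan fluorescent protein is imported into the plastid. The transit peptide is annotated as fragments matching Arabidopsis RBCS-1A, plus a short stretch resembling spinach RBCS. The TMV 5′ untranslated leader named in the insert is not separately annotated. An upstream CaMV-derived fragment probably reflects an extended 35S promoter region. The insert name specifies a 35S terminator, but the feature table instead detects a NOS terminator downstream of ECFP, and the record does not resolve this discrepancy.

The "P4 F" designation most likely indicates a position 4, forward-orientation unit for assembly into Level 2 multigene constructs. In such constructs a chloroplast-targeted CFP would plausibly act as a transformation and plastid-localisation reference alongside the BiFC partners, although the record does not state this role.
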