Features (pLannotate 1.2.2; 15 found; start..end, strand, type, name):
     76..100     -  misc_feature   LB T-DNA repeat: left border repeat from nopaline C58 T-DNA
    192..823     +  rep_origin     oriV: incP origin of replication
    910..1014    +  promoter       AmpR promoter: bla
   1015..1875    +  CDS            AmpR: β-lactamase; bla; confers resistance to ampicillin, carbenicillin, and related antibiotics
   2046..2634    +  rep_origin     ori: high-copy-number ColE1/pMB1/pBR322/pUC origin of replication
   2970..4115    +  CDS            trfA: TRFA_ECOLX - Experimental evidence at protein level: Swiss-Prot protein existence level 1. Also involved in plasmid copy number control, promoting intermolecular coupling of protein bound iterons at oriV, which inhibits replication initiation. From Escherichia coli.
   4142..4162    +  CDS            TetR (fragment): tetracycline resistance regulatory protein; tetR
   4274..4298    -  misc_feature   RB T-DNA repeat: right border repeat from nopaline C58 T-DNA
   4346..4598    -  terminator     NOS terminator: nopaline synthase terminator and poly(A) signal
   4611..5330    -  CDS            ECFP: enhanced CFP mammalian codon-optimized
   5322..5399    -  CDS            RBCS1 (fragment): RBS1_SPIOL - Also known as RBCS. Experimental evidence at protein level: Swiss-Prot protein existence level 1. RuBisCO catalyzes two reactions: the carboxylation of D- ribulose 1,5-bisphosphate, the primary event in carbon dioxide fixation, as well as the oxidative fragmentation of the pentose substrate. Both reactions occur simultaneously and in competition at the same active site. Although the small subunit is not catalytic it is essential for maximal activity. From Spinacia oleracea (Spinach).
   5503..5676    -  CDS            RBCS-1A (fragment): RBS1A_ARATH - Also known as ATS1A. Experimental evidence at protein level: Swiss-Prot protein existence level 1. RuBisCO catalyzes two reactions: the carboxylation of D- ribulose 1,5-bisphosphate, the primary event in carbon dioxide fixation, as well as the oxidative fragmentation of the pentose substrate. Both reactions occur simultaneously and in competition at the same active site. Although the small subunit is not catalytic it is essential for maximal activity. From Arabidopsis thaliana (Mouse-ear cress).
   5682..6027    -  promoter       CaMV 35S promoter: strong constitutive promoter from cauliflower mosaic virus
   5684..5730    -  promoter       minimal CaMV 35S promoter: minimal 35S promoter from cauliflower mosaic virus
   6211..7017    -  CDS            IBMP_CAMVB (fragment): Experimental evidence at protein level: Swiss-Prot protein existence level 1. Enhances the ribosomal termination-reinitiation event leading to the translation of major open reading frames on the polycistronic viral RNAs. From Cauliflower mosaic virus (strain Bari 1) (CaMV).
>Addgene plasmid #172814 | pLBT0180 | addgene full sequence | sequence record 348004 | Addgene NGS Result
GTGGGGCCCACTGCATCCACCCCAGTACATTAAAAACGTCCGCAATGTGTTATTAAGTTGTCTAAGCGTC
AATTTGTTTACACCACAATATATCCTGCCACCAGCCAGCCAACAGCTCCCCGACCGGCAGCTCGGCACAA
AATCACCACTCGATACAGGCAGCCCATCAGTCAGATCAGGATCTCCTTTGCGACGCTCACCGGGCTGGTT
GCCCTCGCCGCTGGGCTGGCGGCCGTCTATGGCCCTGCAAACGCGCCAGAAACGCCGTCGAAGCCGTGTG
CGAGACACCGCGGCCGCCGGCGTTGTGGATACCTCGCGGAAAACTTGGCCCTCACTGACAGATGAGGGGC
GGACGTTGACACTTGAGGGGCCGACTCACCCGGCGCGGCGTTGACAGATGAGGGGCAGGCTCGATTTCGG
CCGGCGACGTGGAGCTGGCCAGCCTCGCAAATCGGCGAAAACGCCTGATTTTACGCGAGTTTCCCACAGA
TGATGTGGACAAGCCTGGGGATAAGTGCCCTGCGGTATTGACACTTGAGGGGCGCGACTACTGACAGATG
AGGGGCGCGATCCTTGACACTTGAGGGGCAGAGTGCTGACAGATGAGGGGCGCACCTATTGACATTTGAG
GGGCTGTCCACAGGCAGAAAATCCAGCATTTGCAAGGGTTTCCGCCCGTTTTTCGGCCACCGCTAACCTG
TCTTTTAACCTGCTTTTAAACCAATATTTATAAACCTTGTTTTTAACCAGGGCTGCGCCCTGTGCGCGTG
ACCGCGCACGCCGAAGGGGGGTGCCCCCCCTTCTCGAACCCTCCCGGCCCGCTAACGCGGGCCTCCCATC
CCCCCAGGGGCTGCGCCCCTCGGCCGCGAACGGCCTCACCCCAAAAATGGCAGCGCTGGCCAATTCGTGC
GCGGAACCCCTATTTGTTTATTTTTCTAAATACATTCAAATATGTATCCGCTCATGAGACAATAACCTTG
ATAAATGCTTCAATAATATTGAAAAAGGAAGAGTATGAGTATTCAACATTTCCGTGTCGCCCTTATTCCC
TTTTTTGCGGCATTTTGCCTTCCTGTTTTTGCTCACCCAGAAACGCTGGTGAAAGTAAAAGATGCTGAAG
ATCAGTTGGGTGCACGAGTGGGTTACATCGAACTGGATCTCAACAGCGGTAAGATCCTTGAGAGTTTTCG
CCCCGAAGAACGTTTTCCAATGATGAGCACTTTTAAAGTTCTGCTATGTGGCGCGGTATTATCCCGTATT
GACGCCGGGCAAGAGCAACTCGGTCGCCGCATACACTATTCTCAGAATGACTTGGTTGAGTACTCACCAG
TCACAGAAAAGCATCTTACGGATGGCATGACAGTAAGAGAATTATGCAGTGCTGCCATAACCATGAGTGA
TAACACTGCGGCCAACTTACTTCTGACAACGATCGGAGGACCGAAGGAGCTAACCGCTTTTTTGCACAAC
ATGGGGGATCATGTAACTCGCCTTGATCGTTGGGAACCGGAGCTGAATGAAGCCATACCAAACGACGAGC
GTGACACCACGATGCCTGTAGCAATGGCAACAACGTTGCGCAAACTATTAACTGGCGAACTACTTACTCT
AGCTTCCCGGCAACAATTAATAGACTGGATGGAGGCGGATAAAGTTGCAGGACCACTTCTGCGCTCGGCC
CTTCCGGCTGGCTGGTTTATTGCTGATAAATCTGGAGCCGGTGAGCGTGGTTCTCGCGGTATCATTGCAG
CACTGGGGCCAGATGGTAAGCCCTCCCGTATCGTAGTTATCTACACGACGGGGAGTCAGGCAACTATGGA
TGAACGAAATAGACAGATCGCTGAGATAGGTGCCTCACTGATTAAGCATTGGTAACTGTCAGACCAAGTT
TACTCATATATACTTTAGATTGATTTAAAACTTCATTTTTAATTTAAAAGGATCTAGGTGAAGATCCTTT
TTGATAATCTCATGACCAAAATCCCTTAACGTGAGTTTTCGTTCCACTGAGCGTCAGACCCCGTAGAAAA
GATCAAAGGATCTTCTTGAGATCCTTTTTTTCTGCGCGTAATCTGCTGCTTGCAAACAAAAAAACCACCG
CTACCAGCGGTGGTTTGTTTGCCGGATCAAGAGCTACCAACTCTTTTTCCGAAGGTAACTGGCTTCAGCA
GAGCGCAGATACCAAATACTGTTCTTCTAGTGTAGCCGTAGTTAGGCCACCACTTCAAGAACTCTGTAGC
ACCGCCTACATACCTCGCTCTGCTAATCCTGTTACCAGTGGCTGCTGCCAGTGGCGATAAGTCGTGTCTT
ACCGGGTTGGACTCAAGACGATAGTTACCGGATAAGGCGCAGCGGTCGGGCTGAACGGGGGGTTCGTGCA
CACAGCCCAGCTTGGAGCGAACGACCTACACCGAACTGAGATACCTACAGCGTGAGCTATGAGAAAGCGC
CACGCTTCCCGAAGGGAGAAAGGCGGACAGGTATCCGGTAAGCGGCAGGGTCGGAACAGGAGAGCGCACG
AGGGAGCTTCCAGGGGGAAACGCCTGGTATCTTTATAGTCCTGTCGGGTTTCGCCACCTCTGACTTGAGC
GTCGATTTTTGTGATGCTCGTCAGGGGGGCGGAGCCTATGGAAAAACGCCAGCAACGCGGCCTTTTTACG
GTTCCTGGCAGATCCTAGATGTGGCGCAACGATGCCGGCGACAAGCAGGAGCGCACCGACTTCTTCCGCA
TCAAGTGTTTTGGCTCTCAGGCCGAGGCCCACGGCAAGTATTTGGGCAAGGGGTCGCTGGTATTCGTGCA
GGGCAAGATTCGGAATACCAAGTACGAGAAGGACGGCCAGACGGTCTACGGGACCGACTTCATTGCCGAT
AAGGTGGATTATCTGGACACCAAGGCACCAGGCGGGTCAAATCAGGAATAAGGGCACATTGCCCCGGCGT
GAGTCGGGGCAATCCCGCAAGGAGGGTGAATGAATCGGACGTTTGACCGGAAGGCATACAGGCAAGAACT
GATCGACGCGGGGTTTTCCGCCGAGGATGCCGAAACCATCGCAAGCCGCACCGTCATGCGTGCGCCCCGC
GAAACCTTCCAGTCCGTCGGCTCGATGGTCCAGCAAGCTACGGCCAAGATCGAGCGCGACAGCGTGCAAC
TGGCTCCCCCTGCCCTGCCCGCGCCATCGGCCGCCGTGGAGCGTTCGCGTCGTCTTGAACAGGAGGCGGC
AGGTTTGGCGAAGTCGATGACCATCGACACGCGAGGAACTATGACGACCAAGAAGCGAAAAACCGCCGGC
GAGGACCTGGCAAAACAGGTCAGCGAGGCCAAGCAGGCCGCGTTGCTGAAACACACGAAGCAGCAGATCA
AGGAAATGCAGCTTTCCTTGTTCGATATTGCGCCGTGGCCGGACACGATGCGAGCGATGCCAAACGACAC
GGCCCGCTCTGCCCTGTTCACCACGCGCAACAAGAAAATCCCGCGCGAGGCGCTGCAAAACAAGGTCATT
TTCCACGTCAACAAGGACGTGAAGATCACCTACACCGGCGTCGAGCTGCGGGCCGACGATGACGAACTGG
TGTGGCAGCAGGTGTTGGAGTACGCGAAGCGCACCCCTATCGGCGAGCCGATCACCTTCACGTTCTACGA
GCTTTGCCAGGACCTGGGCTGGTCGATCAATGGCCGGTATTACACGAAGGCCGAGGAATGCCTGTCGCGC
CTACAGGCGACGGCGATGGGCTTCACGTCCGACCGCGTTGGGCACCTGGAATCGGTGTCGCTGCTGCACC
GCTTCCGCGTCCTGGACCGTGGCAAGAAAACGTCCCGTTGCCAGGTCCTGATCGACGAGGAAATCGTCGT
GCTGTTTGCTGGCGACCACTACACGAAATTCATATGGGAGAAGTACCGCAAGCTGTCGCCGACGGCCCGA
CGGATGTTCGACTATTTCAGCTCGCACCGGGAGCCGTACCCGCTCAAGCTGGAAACCTTCCGCCTCATGT
GCGGATCGGATTCCACCCGCGTGAAGAAGTGGCGCGAGCAGGTCGGCGAAGCCTGCGAAGAGTTGCGAGG
CAGCGGCCTGGTGGAACACGCCTGGGTCAATGATGACCTGGTGCATTGCAAACGCTAGGGCCTTGTGGGG
TCAGTTCCGGCTGGGGGTTCAGCAGCCAGCGCCTGATCTGGGGAACCCTGTGGTTGGCATGCACATACAA
ATGGACGAACGGATAAACCTTTTCACGCCCTTTTAAATATCCGATTATTCTAATAAACGCTCTTTTCTCT
TAGGTTTACCCGCCAATATATCCTGTCAAACACTGATAGTTTAAACCACTTCGTGCAGAAGACAATCTGA
GCGTCGATCTAGTAACATAGATGACACCGCGCGCGATAATTTATCCTAGTTTGCGCGCTATATTTTGTTT
TCTATCGCGTATTAAATGTATAATTGCGGGACTCTAATCATAAAAACCCATCTCATAAATAACGTCATGC
ATTACATGTTAATTATTACATGCTTAACGTAATTCAACAGAAATTATATGATAATCATCGCAAGACCGGC
AACAGGATTCAATCTTAAGAAACTTTATTGCCAAATGTTTGAACGATCTGCTTGACAAGCTTACTTGTAC
AGCTCGTCCATGCCGAGAGTGATCCCGGCGGCGGTCACGAACTCCAGCAGGACCATGTGATCGCGCTTCT
CGTTGGGGTCTTTGCTCAGGGCGGACTGGGTGCTCAGGTAGTGGTTGTCGGGCAGCAGCACGGGGCCGTC
GCCGATGGGGGTGTTCTGCTGGTAGTGGTCGGCGAGCTGCACGCTGCCGTCCTCGATGTTGTGGCGGATC
TTGAAGTTGGCCTTGATGCCGTTCTTCTGCTTGTCGGCGGTGATATAGACGTTGTGGCTGATGTAGTTGT
ACTCCAGCTTGTGCCCCAGGATGTTGCCGTCCTCCTTGAAGTCGATGCCCTTCAGCTCGATGCGGTTCAC
CAGGGTGTCGCCCTCGAACTTCACCTCGGCGCGGGTCTTGTAGTTGCCGTCGTCCTTGAAGAAGATGGTG
CGCTCCTGGACGTAGCCTTCGGGCATGGCGGACTTGAAGAAGTCGTGCTGCTTCATGTGGTCGGGGTAGC
GGCTGAAGCACTGCACGCCCCAGGTCAGGGTGGTCACGAGGGTGGGCCAGGGCACGGGCAGCTTGCCGGT
GGTGCAGATGAACTTCAGGGTCAGCTTGCCGTAGGTGGCATCGCCCTCGCCCTCGCCGGACACGCTGAAC
TTGTGGCCGTTTACGTCGCCGTCCAGCTCGACCAGGATGGGCACCACCCCGGTGAACAGCTCCTCGCCCT
TGCTCACCATTTCGGAATCGGTAAGGTCAGGAAGGTAAGAGAGAGTCTCAAACTTCTTCTTTCCAATCGG
AGGCCACACCTATTTTTTCGATTTTTCCAATGATATTAGTTTATGTAGATTCGAAGAAAGAACCGAAAAA
AATCATATGGAATAATAAAAAAGTGAAAGAAGAAATATAAATGACCTGCATGCAGTTAACTCTTCCGCCG
TTGCTTGTGATGGAAGTAATGTCGTTGTTAGCCTTGCGGGTGGCTGGGAAGGCAGCGGAGGACTTAAGTC
CGTTGAAAGGAGCGACCATAGTGGCCTGAGCCGGAGAGGCAACCATAGTAGCGGAAGAGAGCATAGAGGA
AGCCATGGGCGTGTCCTCTCCAAATGAAATGAACTTCCTTATATAGAGGAAGGGTCTTGCGAAGGATAGT
GGGATTGTGCGTCATCCCTTACGTCAGTGGAGATGTCACATCAATCCACTTGCTTTGTAGACGTGGTTGG
AACCTCTTCTTTTTCCACGATGCTCCTCGTGGGTGGGGGTCCATCTTTGGGACCACTGTCGGCAGAGAGA
TCTTGAATGATAGCCTTTCCTTTATCGCAATGATGGCATTTGTAGGAGCCACCTTCCTTTTCTACTGTCC
TTTCGATGAAGTGACAGATAGCTGGGCAATGGAATCCGAGGAGGTTTCCCGAAATTATCCTTTGTTGAAA
AGTCTCAATAGCCCTTTGATCTTCTGAGACTGTATCTTTGACATTTTTGGAGTAGACCAGAGTGTCGTGC
TCCACCATGTTGACGAAGATTTTCTTCTTGTCATTGAGTCGTAAAAGACTCTGTATGAACTGTTCGCCAG
TCTTGACGGCGAGTTCTGTTAGATCCTCGATTTGAATCTTAGACTCCATGCATGGCCTTAGATTCAGTAG
GAACTACCTTTTTAGAGACTCCAATCTCTATTACTTGCCTTGGTTTATGAAGCAAGCCTTGAATCGTCCA
TACTGGAATAGTACTTCTGATCTTGAGAAATATGTCTTTCTCTGTGTTCTTGATGCAATTAGTCCTGAAT
CTTTTGACTGCATCTTTAACCTTCTTGGGAAGGTATTTGATCTCCTGGAGATTGTTACTCGGGTAGATCG
TCTTGATGAGACTTGCTGCGTAGGCCTCTCTAACCATCTGTGGGTCAGCATTCTTTCTGAAATTGAAGAG
GCTAACCTTCTCATTATCAGTGGTGAACATAGTGTCGTCACCTTCACCTTCGAACTTCCTTCCTAGATCG
TAAAGATAGAGGAAATCGTCCATTGTAATCTCCGGGGCAAAGGAGATCTCTTTTGGGGCTGGATCACTGC
TGGGCCTTTTGGTTCCTAGCGTGAGCCAGTGGGCTTTTTGCTTTGGTGGGCTTGTTAGGGCCTTAGCAAA
GCTCTTGGGCTTGAGTTGAGCTTCTCCTTTGGGGATGAAGTTCAACCTGTCTGTTTGCTGACTTGTTGTG
TACGCGTCAGCTGCTGCTCTTGCCTCTGTAATAGTGGCAAATTTCTTGTGTGCAACTCCGGGAACGCCGT
TTGTTGCCGCCTTTGTACAACCCCAGTCATCGTATATACCGGCATGTGGACCGTTATACACAACGTAGTA
GTTGATATGAGGGTGTTGAATACCCGATTCTGCTCTGAGAGGAGCAACTGTGCTGTTAAGCTCAGATTTT
TGTGGGATTGGAATTCCTCCCCATGGGAATTCGTAATTGTCTTCACAGA
